>Addgene plasmid #226227 | pSCD-HCVP | addgene full sequence | sequence record 451406 | Addgene NGS Result
GACGGATCGGGAGATCTCCCGATCCCCTATGGTGCACTCTCAGTACAATCTGCTCTGATGCCGCATAGTT
AAGCCAGTATCTGCTCCCTGCTTGTGTGTTGGAGGTCGCTGAGTAGTGCGCGAGCAAAATTTAAGCTACA
ACAAGGCAAGGCTTGACCGACAATTGCATGAAGAATCTGCTTAGGGTTAGGCGTTTTGCGCTGCTTCGCG
ATGTACGGGCCAGATATACGCGTTGACATTGATTATTGACTAGTTATTAATAGTAATCAATTACGGGGTC
ATTAGTTCATAGCCCATATATGGAGTTCCGCGTTACATAACTTACGGTAAATGGCCCGCCTGGCTGACCG
CCCAACGACCCCCGCCCATTGACGTCAATAATGACGTATGTTCCCATAGTAACGCCAATAGGGACTTTCC
ATTGACGTCAATGGGTGGAGTATTTACGGTAAACTGCCCACTTGGCAGTACATCAAGTGTATCATATGCC
AAGTACGCCCCCTATTGACGTCAATGACGGTAAATGGCCCGCCTGGCATTATGCCCAGTACATGACCTTA
TGGGACTTTCCTACTTGGCAGTACATCTACGTATTAGTCATCGCTATTACCATGGTGATGCGGTTTTGGC
AGTACATCAATGGGCGTGGATAGCGGTTTGACTCACGGGGATTTCCAAGTCTCCACCCCATTGACGTCAA
TGGGAGTTTGTTTTGGCACCAAAATCAACGGGACTTTCCAAAATGTCGTAACAACTCCGCCCCATTGACG
CAAATGGGCGGTAGGCGTGTACGGTGGGAGGTCTATATAAGCAGAGCTCTCTGGCTAACTAGAGAACCCA
CTGCTTACTGGCTTATCGAAATTAATACGACTCACTATAGGGAGACCCAAGCTGGCTAGCGTTTAAACTT
AAGCTTGGTACCGCCACCATGGGATCCGGCTCTGTGGTGCTTGTAGGGCGATTGCTGCTCTCTGGTTCTG
GGTCCGCCCCAATAACGGCCTACGCCCAACAGACACGCGGTCTGCTGGGGTGCATTATTACCTCACTTAC
GGGCAGAGACAAAAACCAGGCTGAGGGAGAAGTTCAGATTGTTTCAACGGCGGCTCAGACCTTTCTTGCC
ACCTGTATAAACGGAGTATGCTGGACAGTCTACCATGGTGCAGGGACCCGCACAATAGCGAGTCCCAAAG
GGCCCGTCATACAGATGTATACTAACGTCGATAAGGACCTCGTGGGTTGGCCCGCTCCTCAAGGCACGCG
ATCCCTCACACCTTGTGCGTGCGGCAGTTCAGACCTCTATCTGGTGACTCGCCATGCCGACGTAATCCCT
GTTCGCCGGAGGGGTGATAGTAGAGGGAGCTTGCTCAGTCCTAGGCCGATTTCCTATCTCAAGGGCTCAA
GCGGCGGCCCATTGCTCTGCCCGGCCGGCCACGCGGTAGGAATTTTCCGGGCCGCAGTTTGCACACGCGG
CGTCGCAAAAGCAGTAGACTTTATACCAGTAGAGAACCTTGAAACAACGATGAGGTCCCCTGTATTTACA
GATAACAGTTCCCCTCCGGCTGTCAGCTGAGGATCCACGGGTGGAGGATCACCCCACCCGACACTTCACA
ATCAAGGGGTACAATACACAAGGGTGGAGGAACACCCCACCCTCCAGACACATTACACAGAAATCCAATC
AAACAGAAGCACCATCAGGGCTTCTGCTACCAAATTTATCTCAAAAAACTACAACAAGGAATCACCATCA
GGGATTCCCTGTGCAATATACGTCAAACGAGGGCCACGACGGGAGGACGATCACGCCTCCCGAATATCGG
CATGTCTGGCTTTCGAATTCAGTGCGTGGAGCATCAGCCCACGCAGCCAATCAGAGTCGAATACAAGTCG
ACTTTCGCGAAGAGCATCAGCCTTCGCGCCATTCTTACACAAACCACACTCTCCCCTACAGGAACAGCAT
CAGCGTTCCTGCCCAGTACCCAACTCAAGAAAATTTATGTCCCCATGCAGCATCAGCGCATGGGCCCCAA
GAATACATCCCCAACAAAATCACATCCGAGCACCAACAGGGCTCGGAGTGTTGTTTCTTGTCCAACTGGA
CAAACCCTCCATGGACCATCAGGCCATGGACTCTCACCAACAAGACAAAAACTACTCTTCTCGAAGCAGC
ATCAGCGCTTCGAATCTAGAGGGCCCGTTTAAACCCGCTGATCAGCCTCGACTGTGCCTTCTAGTTGCCA
GCCATCTGTTGTTTGCCCCTCCCCCGTGCCTTCCTTGACCCTGGAAGGTGCCACTCCCACTGTCCTTTCC
TAATAAAATGAGGAAATTGCATCGCATTGTCTGAGTAGGTGTCATTCTATTCTGGGGGGTGGGGTGGGGC
AGGACAGCAAGGGGGAGGATTGGGAAGACAATAGCAGGCATGCTGGGGATGCGGTGGGCTCTATGGCTTC
TGAGGCGGAAAGAACCAGCTGGGGCTCTAGGGGGTATCCCC
[124 nt withheld, positions 2492-2615]
C
[91 nt withheld, positions 2617-2707]
A
[49 nt withheld, positions 2709-2757]
CCTTTGACGTTGGAGTCCACGTTCTTT
[37 nt withheld, positions 2785-2821]
ACCCTATCTCGGTCTATTCTTTTGATTTATAAGGGATTTTGCCGATTTCGGCCTATTGGTTAAAAAATGA
GCTGATTTAACAAAAATTTAACGCGAATTAATTCTGTGGAATGTGTGTCAGTTAGGGTGTGGAAAGTCCC
CAGGCTCCCCAGCAGGCAGAAGTATGCAAAGCATGCATCTCAATTAGTCAGCAACCAGGTGTGGAAAGTC
CCCAGGCTCCCCAGCAGGCAGAAGTATGCAAAGCATGCATCTCAATTAGTCAGCAACCATAGTCCCGCCC
CTAACTCCGCCCATCCCGCCCCTAACTCCGCCCAGTTCCGCCCATTCTCCGCCCCATGGCTGACTAATTT
TTTTTATTTATGCAGAGGCCGAGGCCGCCTCTGCCTCTGAGCTATTCCAGAAGTAGTGAGGAGGCTTTTT
TGGAGGCCTAGGCTTTTGCAAAAAGCTCCCGGGAGCTTGTATATCCATTTTCGGATCTGATCAAGAGACA
GGATGAGGATCGTTTCGCATGATTGAACAAGATGGATTGCACGCAGGTTCTCCGGCCGCTTGGGTGGAGA
GGCTATTCGGCTATGACTGGGCACAACAGACAATCGGCTGCTCTGATGCCGCCGTGTTCCGGCTGTCAGC
GCAGGGGCGCCCGGTTCTTTTTGTCAAGACCGACCTGTCCGGTGCCCTGAATGAACTGCAGGACGAGGCA
GCGCGGCTATCGTGGCTGGCCACGACGGGCGTTCCTTGCGCAGCTGTGCTCGACGTTGTCACTGAAGCGG
GAAGGGACTGGCTGCTATTGGGCGAAGTGCCGGGGCAGGATCTCCTGTCATCTCACCTTGCTCCTGCCGA
GAAAGTATCCATCATGGCTGATGCAATGCGGCGGCTGCATACGCTTGATCCGGCTACCTGCCCATTCGAC
CACCAAGCGAAACATCGCATCGAGCGAGCACGTACTCGGATGGAAGCCGGTCTTGTCGATCAGGATGATC
TGGACGAAGAGCATCAGGGGCTCGCGCCAGCCGAACTGTTCGCCAGGCTCAAGGCGCGCATGCCCGACGG
CGAGGATCTCGTCGTGACCCATGGCGATGCCTGCTTGCCGAATATCATGGTGGAAAATGGCCGCTTTTCT
GGATTCATCGACTGTGGCCGGCTGGGTGTGGCGGACCGCTATCAGGACATAGCGTTGGCTACCCGTGATA
TTGCTGAAGAGCTTGGCGGCGAATGGGCTGACCGCTTCCTCGTGCTTTACGGTATCGCCGCTCCCGATTC
GCAGCGCATCGCCTTCTATCGCCTTCTTGACGAGTTCTTCTGAGCGGGACTCTGGGGTTCGAAATGACCG
ACCAAGCGACGCCCAACCTGCCATCACGAGATTTCGATTCCACCGCCGCCTTCTATGAAAGGTTGGGCTT
CGGAATCGTTTTCCGGGACGCCGGCTGGATGATCCTCCAGCGCGGGGATCTCATGCTGGAGTTCTTCGCC
CACCCCAACTTGTTTATTGCAGCTTATAATGGTTACAAATAAAGCAATAGCATCACAAATTTCACAAATA
AAGCATTTTTTTCACTGCATTCTAGTTGTGGTTTGTCCAAACTCATCAATGTATCTTATCATGTCTGTAT
ACCGTCGACCTCTAGCTAGAGCTTGGCGTAATCATGGTCATAGCTGTTTCCTGTGTGAAATTGTTATCCG
CTCACAATTCCACACAACATACGAGCCGGAAGCATAAAGTGTAAAGCCTGGGGTGCCTAATGAGTGAGCT
AACTCACATTAATTGCGTTGCGCTCACTGCCCGCTTTCCAGTCGGGAAACCTGTCGTGCCAGCTGCATTA
ATGAATCGGCCAACGCGCGGGGAGAGGCGGTTTGCGTATTGGGCGCTCTTCCGCTTCCTCGCTCACTGAC
TCGCTGCGCTCGGTCGTTCGGCTGCGGCGAGCGGTATCAGCTCACTCAAAGGCGGTAATACGGTTATCCA
CAGAATCAGGGGATAACGCAGGAAAGAACATGTGAGCAAAAGGCCAGCAAAAGGCCAGGAACCGTAAAAA
GGCCGCGTTGCTGGCGTTTTTCCATAGGCTCCGCCCCCCTGACGAGCATCACAAAAATCGACGCTCAAGT
CAGAGGTGGCGAAACCCGACAGGACTATAAAGATACCAGGCGTTTCCCCCTGGAAGCTCCCTCGTGCGCT
CTCCTGTTCCGACCCTGCCGCTTACCGGATACCTGTCCGCCTTTCTCCCTTCGGGAAGCGTGGCGCTTTC
TCATAGCTCACGCTGTAGGTATCTCAGTTCGGTGTAGGTCGTTCGCTCCAAGCTGGGCTGTGTGCACGAA
CCCCCCGTTCAGCCCGACCGCTGCGCCTTATCCGGTAACTATCGTCTTGAGTCCAACCCGGTAAGACACG
ACTTATCGCCACTGGCAGCAGCCACTGGTAACAGGATTAGCAGAGCGAGGTATGTAGGCGGTGCTACAGA
GTTCTTGAAGTGGTGGCCTAACTACGGCTACACTAGAAGAACAGTATTTGGTATCTGCGCTCTGCTGAAG
CCAGTTACCTTCGGAAAAAGAGTTGGTAGCTCTTGATCCGGCAAACAAACCACCGCTGGTAGCGGTGGTT
TTTTTGTTTGCAAGCAGCAGATTACGCGCAGAAAAAAAGGATCTCAAGAAGATCCTTTGATCTTTTCTAC
GGGGTCTGACGCTCAGTGGAACGAAAACTCACGTTAAGGGATTTTGGTCATGAGATTATCAAAAAGGATC
TTCACCTAGATCCTTTTAAATTAAAAATGAAGTTTTAAATCAATCTAAAGTATATATGAGTAAACTTGGT
CTGACAGTTACCAATGCTTAATCAGTGAGGCACCTATCTCAGCGATCTGTCTATTTCGTTCATCCATAGT
TGCCTGACTCCCCGTCGTGTAGATAACTACGATACGGGAGGGCTTACCATCTGGCCCCAGTGCTGCAATG
ATACCGCGAGACCCACGCTCACCGGCTCCAGATTTATCAGCAATAAACCAGCCAGCCGGAAGGGCCGAGC
GCAGAAGTGGTCCTGCAACTTTATCCGCCTCCATCCAGTCTATTAATTGTTGCCGGGAAGCTAGAGTAAG
TAGTTCGCCAGTTAATAGTTTGCGCAACGTTGTTGCCATTGCTACAGGCATCGTGGTGTCACGCTCGTCG
TTTGGTATGGCTTCATTCAGCTCCGGTTCCCAACGATCAAGGCGAGTTACATGATCCCCCATGTTGTGCA
AAAAAGCGGTTAGCTCCTTCGGTCCTCCGATCGTTGTCAGAAGTAAGTTGGCCGCAGTGTTATCACTCAT
GGTTATGGCAGCACTGCATAATTCTCTTACTGTCATGCCATCCGTAAGATGCTTTTCTGTGACTGGTGAG
TACTCAACCAAGTCATTCTGAGAATAGTGTATGCGGCGACCGAGTTGCTCTTGCCCGGCGTCAATACGGG
ATAATACCGCGCCACATAGCAGAACTTTAAAAGTGCTCATCATTGGAAAACGTTCTTCGGGGCGAAAACT
CTCAAGGATCTTACCGCTGTTGAGATCCAGTTCGATGTAACCCACTCGTGCACCCAACTGATCTTCAGCA
TCTTTTACTTTCACCAGCGTTTCTGGGTGAGCAAAAACAGGAAGGCAAAATGCCGCAAAAAAGGGAATAA
GGGCGACACGGAAATGTTGAATACTCATACTCTTCCTTTTTCAATATTATTGAAGCATTTATCAGGGTTA
TTGTCTCATGAGCGGATACATATTTGAATGTATTTAGAAAAATAAACAAATAGGGGTTCCGCGCACATTT
CCCCGAAAAGTGCCACCTGACGTC
Features (pLannotate 1.2.2; 20 found; start..end, strand, type, name):
     28..80      -  misc_feature   bom (fragment): basis of mobility region from pBR322
    235..614     +  enhancer       CMV enhancer: human cytomegalovirus immediate early enhancer
    615..818     +  promoter       CMV promoter: human cytomegalovirus (CMV) immediate early promoter
    814..847     +  LTR            5' LTR (truncated) (fragment): truncated 5' long terminal repeat (LTR) from HIV-1
    863..881     +  promoter       T7 promoter: promoter for bacteriophage T7 RNA polymerase
    986..1564    +  CDS            POLG_HCV1 (fragment): Experimental evidence at protein level: Swiss-Prot protein existence level 1. [RNA-directed RNA polymerase]: RNA-dependent RNA polymerase that performs primer-template recognition and RNA synthesis during viral replication. From Hepatitis C virus genotype 1a (isolate 1) (HCV).
   2222..2446    +  polyA_signal   bGH poly(A) signal: bovine growth hormone polyadenylation signal
   2450..2471    +  promoter       SV40 promoter (fragment): SV40 enhancer and early promoter
   2492..2920    +  rep_origin     f1 ori (sequence partly withheld): f1 bacteriophage origin of replication; arrow indicates direction of (+) strand synthesis
   2934..3263    +  promoter       SV40 promoter: SV40 enhancer and early promoter
   3330..4121    +  CDS            neo: KKA2_KLEPN - Also known as kan, nptII. Experimental evidence at protein level: Swiss-Prot protein existence level 1. Resistance to kanamycin, neomycin, paromomycin, ribostamycin, butirosin and gentamicin B. From Klebsiella pneumoniae.
   4145..4303    +  CDS            ble (fragment): BLE_KLEPN - Experimental evidence at protein level: Swiss-Prot protein existence level 1. Binding protein with a strong affinity to the bleomycin family of antibiotics. Binds to CL990; an antimitotic-antibiotic compound. From Klebsiella pneumoniae.
   4298..4419    +  polyA_signal   SV40 poly(A) signal: SV40 polyadenylation signal
   4492..4508    -  protein_bind   lac operator: The lac repressor binds to the lac operator to inhibit transcription in E. coli. This inhibition can be relieved by adding lactose or isopropyl-β-D-thiogalactopyranoside (IPTG). lac repressor encoded by lacI
   4516..4546    -  promoter       lac promoter: promoter for the E. coli lac operon
   4561..4582    -  protein_bind   CAP binding site: CAP binding activates transcription in the presence of cAMP. E. coli catabolite activator protein
   4595..4687    -  CDS            lacI (fragment): lac repressor; lacI; The lac repressor binds to the lac operator to inhibit transcription in E. coli. This inhibition can be relieved by adding lactose or isopropyl-β-D-thiogalactopyranoside (IPTG).
   4870..5458    -  rep_origin     ori: high-copy-number ColE1/pMB1/pBR322/pUC origin of replication
   5629..6489    -  CDS            AmpR: β-lactamase; bla; confers resistance to ampicillin, carbenicillin, and related antibiotics
   6490..6594    -  promoter       AmpR promoter: bla
