[The description below was written by a language model from this plasmid's Addgene catalogue record and pLannotate feature annotations shown in this document.]
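Description:
pSCD-HCVP is a 6.6 kb mammalian expression plasmid built on a pcDNA3.1-MS2 backbone and designed to express the hepatitis C virus protease (HCVP). It is propagated in E. coli through a high-copy ColE1/pUC-type origin with β-lactamase (AmpR) conferring ampicillin resistance. An f1 origin is also present, a standard pcDNA3.1 element that permits single-stranded DNA production. For selection in mammalian cells, the backbone carries an SV40 enhancer/early promoter driving the neomycin phosphotransferase gene (neo), terminated by an SV40 polyadenylation signal, which would allow G418 selection of stable transfectants.

The payload sits in a conventional CMV cassette: the human cytomegalovirus immediate-early enhancer and promoter, followed by a T7 promoter, with a bovine growth hormone polyadenylation signal downstream. The annotated coding feature is a roughly 580 nt fragment matching the HCV genotype 1a polyprotein. The automated annotation borrows the polyprotein's generic polymerase description, but the catalogue entry identifies the insert as the viral protease. About 650 nt between the end of this fragment and the bGH signal carry no annotation. The backbone name suggests MS2-related sequence could lie there, but the record does not state what this region contains, nor whether the protease carries tags or fusion partners. Short hits to an HIV-1 LTR, ble, lacI and a second SV40 promoter piece are likely minor backbone remnants or annotation artefacts.

The plasmid comes from work on synthetic protein circuits for programmable control of mammalian cell death, where a sequence-specific viral protease such as HCVP would plausibly serve as an input or processing component acting on engineered cleavage sites. The record itself states only that the purpose is to express HCVP.
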