Addgene plasmid #226227: pSCD-HCVP
Purpose: Express HCVP
Depositing lab: Michael Elowitz. Depositing organization: California Institute of Technology. Publication: Synthetic protein circuits for programmable control of mammalian cell death. Xia S, Lu AC, Tobin V, Luo K, Moeller L, Shon DJ, Du R, Linton JM, Sui M, Horns F, Elowitz MB. Cell. 2024 Apr 16:S0092-8674(24)00347-7. doi: 10.1016/j.cell.2024.03.031. PubMed 38657604.
Backbone
  Vector backbone: pcDNA3.1-MS2
  Vector type: Mammalian Expression
Growth in bacteria
  Bacterial resistance: Ampicillin, 100 μg/mL
  Growth temperature: 37°C
  Growth strain: DH5alpha
  Copy number: Unknown
Gene/Insert
  Gene/Insert name: HCVP (alt name: Hepatitis C virus protease)
  Species: Hepatitis C virus
  Entrez Gene: POLY (a.k.a. HCVgp1)
Terms and licenses: Academic/Nonprofit Terms; Industry Terms: Not Available to Industry
How to cite: pSCD-HCVP was a gift from Michael Elowitz (Addgene plasmid # 226227 ; http://n2t.net/addgene:226227 ; RRID:Addgene_226227)
